>Addgene plasmid #75826 | CD2 gRNA (BRDN0001146027) | addgene full sequence | sequence record 184642 | Addgene Assembled Sequence
CCCGGGTGCAAAGATGGATAAAGTTTTAAACAGAGAGGAATCTTTGCAGCTAATGGACCTTCTAGGTCTT
GAAAGGAGTGGGAATTGGCTCCGGTGCCCGTCAGTGGGCAGAGCGCACATCGCCCACAGTCCCCGAGAAG
TTGGGGGGAGGGGTCGGCAATTGATCCGGTGCCTAGAGAAGGTGGCGCGGGGTAAACTGGGAAAGTGATG
TCGTGTACTGGCTCCGCCTTTTTCCCGAGGGTGGGGGAGAACCGTATATAAGTGCAGTAGTCGCCGTGAA
CGTTCTTTTTCGCAACGGGTTTGCCGCCAGAACACAGGTAAGTGCCGTGTGTGGTTCCCGCGGGCCTGGC
CTCTTTACGGGTTATGGCCCTTGCGTGCCTTGAATTACTTCCACCTGGCTGCAGTACGTGATTCTTGATC
CCGAGCTTCGGGTTGGAAGTGGGTGGGAGAGTTCGAGGCCTTGCGCTTAAGGAGCCCCTTCGCCTCGTGC
TTGAGTTGAGGCCTGGCCTGGGCGCTGGGGCCGCCGCGTGCGAATCTGGTGGCACCTTCGCGCCTGTCTC
GCTGCTTTCGATAAGTCTCTAGCCATTTAAAATTTTTGATGACCTGCTGCGACGCTTTTTTTCTGGCAAG
ATAGTCTTGTAAATGCGGGCCAAGATCTGCACACTGGTATTTCGGTTTTTGGGGCCGCGGGCGGCGACGG
GGCCCGTGCGTCCCAGCGCACATGTTCGGCGAGGCGGGGCCTGCGAGCGCGGCCACCGAGAATCGGACGG
GGGTAGTCTCAAGCTGGCCGGCCTGCTCTGGTGCCTGGCCTCGCGCCGCCGTGTATCGCCCCGCCCTGGG
CGGCAAGGCTGGCCCGGTCGGCACCAGTTGCGTGAGCGGAAAGATGGCCGCTTCCCGGCCCTGCTGCAGG
GAGCTCAAAATGGAGGACGCGGCGCTCGGGAGAGCGGGCGGGTGAGTCACCCACACAAAGGAAAAGGGCC
TTTCCGTCCTCAGCCGTCGCTTCATGTGACTCCACGGAGTACCGGGCGCCGTCCAGGCACCTCGATTAGT
TCTCGAGCTTTTGGAGTACGTCGTCTTTAGGTTGGGGGGAGGGGTTTTATGCGATGGAGTTTCCCCACAC
TGAGTGGGTGGAGACTGAAGTTAGGCCAGCTTGGCACTTGATGTAATTCTCCTTGGAATTTGCCCTTTTT
GAGTTTGGATCTTGGTTCATTCTCAAGCCTCAGACAGTGGTTCAAAGTTTTTTTCTTCCATTTCAGGTGT
CGTGACGTACGGCCACCATGACCGAGTACAAGCCCACGGTGCGCCTCGCCACCCGCGACGACGTCCCCAG
GGCCGTACGCACCCTCGCCGCCGCGTTCGCCGACTACCCCGCCACGCGCCACACCGTCGATCCGGACCGC
CACATCGAGCGGGTCACCGAGCTGCAAGAACTCTTCCTCACGCGCGTCGGGCTCGACATCGGCAAGGTGT
GGGTCGCGGACGACGGCGCCGCCGTGGCGGTCTGGACCACGCCGGAGAGCGTCGAAGCGGGGGCGGTGTT
CGCCGAGATCGGCCCGCGCATGGCCGAGTTGAGCGGTTCCCGGCTGGCCGCGCAGCAACAGATGGAAGGC
CTCCTGGCGCCGCACCGGCCCAAGGAGCCCGCGTGGTTCCTGGCCACCGTCGGAGTCTCGCCCGACCACC
AGGGCAAGGGTCTGGGCAGCGCCGTCGTGCTCCCCGGAGTGGAGGCGGCCGAGCGCGCCGGGGTGCCCGC
CTTCCTGGAGACCTCCGCGCCCCGCAACCTCCCCTTCTACGAGCGGCTCGGCTTCACCGTCACCGCCGAC
GTCGAGGTGCCCGAAGGACCGCGCACCTGGTGCATGACCCGCAAGCCCGGTGCCTGAACGCGTTAAGTCG
ACAATCAACCTCTGGATTACAAAATTTGTGAAAGATTGACTGGTATTCTTAACTATGTTGCTCCTTTTAC
GCTATGTGGATACGCTGCTTTAATGCCTTTGTATCATGCTATTGCTTCCCGTATGGCTTTCATTTTCTCC
TCCTTGTATAAATCCTGGTTGCTGTCTCTTTATGAGGAGTTGTGGCCCGTTGTCAGGCAACGTGGCGTGG
TGTGCACTGTGTTTGCTGACGCAACCCCCACTGGTTGGGGCATTGCCACCACCTGTCAGCTCCTTTCCGG
GACTTTCGCTTTCCCCCTCCCTATTGCCACGGCGGAACTCATCGCCGCCTGCCTTGCCCGCTGCTGGACA
GGGGCTCGGCTGTTGGGCACTGACAATTCCGTGGTGTTGTCGGGGAAATCATCGTCCTTTCCTTGGCTGC
TCGCCTGTGTTGCCACCTGGATTCTGCGCGGGACGTCCTTCTGCTACGTCCCTTCGGCCCTCAATCCAGC
GGACCTTCCTTCCCGCGGCCTGCTGCCGGCTCTGCGGCCTCTTCCGCGTCTTCGCCTTCGCCCTCAGACG
AGTCGGATCTCCCTTTGGGCCGCCTCCCCGCGTCGACTTTAAGACCAATGACTTACAAGGCAGCTGTAGA
TCTTAGCCACTTTTTAAAAGAAAAGGGGGGACTGGAAGGGCTAATTCACTCCCAACGAAGACAAGATCTG
CTTTTTGCTTGTACTGGGTCTCTCTGGTTAGACCAGATCTGAGCCTGGGAGCTCTCTGGCTAACTAGGGA
ACCCACTGCTTAAGCCTCAATAAAGCTTGCCTTGAGTGCTTCAAGTAGTGTGTGCCCGTCTGTTGTGTGA
CTCTGGTAACTAGAGATCCCTCAGACCCTTTTAGTCAGTGTGGAAAATCTCTAGCAGTACGTATAGTAGT
TCATGTCATCTTATTATTCAGTATTTATAACTTGCAAAGAAATGAATATCAGAGAGTGAGAGGAACTTGT
TTATTGCAGCTTATAATGGTTACAAATAAAGCAATAGCATCACAAATTTCACAAATAAAGCATTTTTTTC
ACTGCATTCTAGTTGTGGTTTGTCCAAACTCATCAATGTATCTTATCATGTCTGGCTCTAGCTATCCCGC
CCCTAACTCCGCCCATCCCGCCCCTAACTCCGCCCAGTTCCGCCCATTCTCCGCCCCATGGCTGACTAAT
TTTTTTTATTTATGCAGAGGCCGAGGCCGCCTCGGCCTCTGAGCTATTCCAGAAGTAGTGAGGAGGCTTT
TTTGGAGGCCTAGGGACGTACCCAATTCGCCCTATAGTGAGTCGTATTACGCGCGCTCACTGGCCGTCGT
TTTACAACGTCGTGACTGGGAAAACCCTGGCGTTACCCAACTTAATCGCCTTGCAGCACATCCCCCTTTC
GCCAGCTGGCGTAATAGCGAAGAGGCCCGCACCGATCGCCCTTCCCAACAGTTGCGCAGCCTGAATGGCG
AATGGG
[124 nt withheld, positions 3367-3490]
C
[91 nt withheld, positions 3492-3582]
A
[49 nt withheld, positions 3584-3632]
CCTTTGACGTTGGAGTCCACGTTCTTT
[37 nt withheld, positions 3660-3696]
ACCCTATCTCGGTCTATTCTTTTGATTTATAAGGGATTTTGCCGATTTCGGCCTATTGGTTAAAAAATGA
GCTGATTTAACAAAAATTTAACGCGAATTTTAACAAAATATTAACGCTTACAATTTAGGTGGCACTTTTC
GGGGAAATGTGCGCGGAACCCCTATTTGTTTATTTTTCTAAATACATTCAAATATGTATCCGCTCATGAG
ACAATAACCCTGATAAATGCTTCAATAATATTGAAAAAGGAAGAGTATGAGTATTCAACATTTCCGTGTC
GCCCTTATTCCCTTTTTTGCGGCATTTTGCCTTCCTGTTTTTGCTCACCCAGAAACGCTGGTGAAAGTAA
AAGATGCTGAAGATCAGTTGGGTGCACGAGTGGGTTACATCGAACTGGATCTCAACAGCGGTAAGATCCT
TGAGAGTTTTCGCCCCGAAGAACGTTTTCCAATGATGAGCACTTTTAAAGTTCTGCTATGTGGCGCGGTA
TTATCCCGTATTGACGCCGGGCAAGAGCAACTCGGTCGCCGCATACACTATTCTCAGAATGACTTGGTTG
AGTACTCACCAGTCACAGAAAAGCATCTTACGGATGGCATGACAGTAAGAGAATTATGCAGTGCTGCCAT
AACCATGAGTGATAACACTGCGGCCAACTTACTTCTGACAACGATCGGAGGACCGAAGGAGCTAACCGCT
TTTTTGCACAACATGGGGGATCATGTAACTCGCCTTGATCGTTGGGAACCGGAGCTGAATGAAGCCATAC
CAAACGACGAGCGTGACACCACGATGCCTGTAGCAATGGCAACAACGTTGCGCAAACTATTAACTGGCGA
ACTACTTACTCTAGCTTCCCGGCAACAATTAATAGACTGGATGGAGGCGGATAAAGTTGCAGGACCACTT
CTGCGCTCGGCCCTTCCGGCTGGCTGGTTTATTGCTGATAAATCTGGAGCCGGTGAGCGTGGGTCTCGCG
GTATCATTGCAGCACTGGGGCCAGATGGTAAGCCCTCCCGTATCGTAGTTATCTACACGACGGGGAGTCA
GGCAACTATGGATGAACGAAATAGACAGATCGCTGAGATAGGTGCCTCACTGATTAAGCATTGGTAACTG
TCAGACCAAGTTTACTCATATATACTTTAGATTGATTTAAAACTTCATTTTTAATTTAAAAGGATCTAGG
TGAAGATCCTTTTTGATAATCTCATGACCAAAATCCCTTAACGTGAGTTTTCGTTCCACTGAGCGTCAGA
CCCCGTAGAAAAGATCAAAGGATCTTCTTGAGATCCTTTTTTTCTGCGCGTAATCTGCTGCTTGCAAACA
AAAAAACCACCGCTACCAGCGGTGGTTTGTTTGCCGGATCAAGAGCTACCAACTCTTTTTCCGAAGGTAA
CTGGCTTCAGCAGAGCGCAGATACCAAATACTGTTCTTCTAGTGTAGCCGTAGTTAGGCCACCACTTCAA
GAACTCTGTAGCACCGCCTACATACCTCGCTCTGCTAATCCTGTTACCAGTGGCTGCTGCCAGTGGCGAT
AAGTCGTGTCTTACCGGGTTGGACTCAAGACGATAGTTACCGGATAAGGCGCAGCGGTCGGGCTGAACGG
GGGGTTCGTGCACACAGCCCAGCTTGGAGCGAACGACCTACACCGAACTGAGATACCTACAGCGTGAGCT
ATGAGAAAGCGCCACGCTTCCCGAAGGGAGAAAGGCGGACAGGTATCCGGTAAGCGGCAGGGTCGGAACA
GGAGAGCGCACGAGGGAGCTTCCAGGGGGAAACGCCTGGTATCTTTATAGTCCTGTCGGGTTTCGCCACC
TCTGACTTGAGCGTCGATTTTTGTGATGCTCGTCAGGGGGGCGGAGCCTATGGAAAAACGCCAGCAACGC
GGCCTTTTTACGGTTCCTGGCCTTTTGCTGGCCTTTTGCTCACATGTTCTTTCCTGCGTTATCCCCTGAT
TCTGTGGATAACCGTATTACCGCCTTTGAGTGAGCTGATACCGCTCGCCGCAGCCGAACGACCGAGCGCA
GCGAGTCAGTGAGCGAGGAAGCGGAAGAGCGCCCAATACGCAAACCGCCTCTCCCCGCGCGTTGGCCGAT
TCATTAATGCAGCTGGCACGACAGGTTTCCCGACTGGAAAGCGGGCAGTGAGCGCAACGCAATTAATGTG
AGTTAGCTCACTCATTAGGCACCCCAGGCTTTACACTTTATGCTTCCGGCTCGTATGTTGTGTGGAATTG
TGAGCGGATAACAATTTCACACAGGAAACAGCTATGACCATGATTACGCCAAGCGCGCAATTAACCCTCA
CTAAAGGGAACAAAAGCTGGAGCTGCAAGCTTAATGTAGTCTTATGCAATACTCTTGTAGTCTTGCAACA
TGGTAACGATGAGTTAGCAACATGCCTTACAAGGAGAGAAAAAGCACCGTGCATGCCGATTGGTGGAAGT
AAGGTGGTACGATCGTGCCTTATTAGGAAGGCAACAGACGGGTCTGACATGGATTGGACGAACCACTGAA
TTGCCGCATTGCAGAGATATTGTATTTAAGTGCCTAGCTCGATACATAAACGGGTCTCTCTGGTTAGACC
AGATCTGAGCCTGGGAGCTCTCTGGCTAACTAGGGAACCCACTGCTTAAGCCTCAATAAAGCTTGCCTTG
AGTGCTTCAAGTAGTGTGTGCCCGTCTGTTGTGTGACTCTGGTAACTAGAGATCCCTCAGACCCTTTTAG
TCAGTGTGGAAAATCTCTAGCAGTGGCGCCCGAACAGGGACTTGAAAGCGAAAGGGAAACCAGAGGAGCT
CTCTCGACGCAGGACTCGGCTTGCTGAAGCGCGCACGGCAAGAGGCGAGGGGCGGCGACTGGTGAGTACG
CCAAAAATTTTGACTAGCGGAGGCTAGAAGGAGAGAGATGGGTGCGAGAGCGTCAGTATTAAGCGGGGGA
GAATTAGATCGCGATGGGAAAAAATTCGGTTAAGGCCAGGGGGAAAGAAAAAATATAAATTAAAACATAT
AGTATGGGCAAGCAGGGAGCTAGAACGATTCGCAGTTAATCCTGGCCTGTTAGAAACATCAGAAGGCTGT
AGACAAATACTGGGACAGCTACAACCATCCCTTCAGACAGGATCAGAAGAACTTAGATCATTATATAATA
CAGTAGCAACCCTCTATTGTGTGCATCAAAGGATAGAGATAAAAGACACCAAGGAAGCTTTAGACAAGAT
AGAGGAAGAGCAAAACAAAAGTAAGACCACCGCACAGCAAGCGGCCGCTGATCTTCAGACCTGGAGGAGG
AGATATGAGGGACAATTGGAGAAGTGAATTATATAAATATAAAGTAGTAAAAATTGAACCATTAGGAGTA
GCACCCACCAAGGCAAAGAGAAGAGTGGTGCAGAGAGAAAAAAGAGCAGTGGGAATAGGAGCTTTGTTCC
TTGGGTTCTTGGGAGCAGCAGGAAGCACTATGGGCGCAGCGTCAATGACGCTGACGGTACAGGCCAGACA
ATTATTGTCTGGTATAGTGCAGCAGCAGAACAATTTGCTGAGGGCTATTGAGGCGCAACAGCATCTGTTG
CAACTCACAGTCTGGGGCATCAAGCAGCTCCAGGCAAGAATCCTGGCTGTGGAAAGATACCTAAAGGATC
AACAGCTCCTGGGGATTTGGGGTTGCTCTGGAAAACTCATTTGCACCACTGCTGTGCCTTGGAATGCTAG
TTGGAGTAATAAATCTCTGGAACAGATTTGGAATCACACGACCTGGATGGAGTGGGACAGAGAAATTAAC
AATTACACAAGCTTAATACACTCCTTAATTGAAGAATCGCAAAACCAGCAAGAAAAGAATGAACAAGAAT
TATTGGAATTAGATAAATGGGCAAGTTTGTGGAATTGGTTTAACATAACAAATTGGCTGTGGTATATAAA
ATTATTCATAATGATAGTAGGAGGCTTGGTAGGTTTAAGAATAGTTTTTGCTGTACTTTCTATAGTGAAT
AGAGTTAGGCAGGGATATTCACCATTATCGTTTCAGACCCACCTCCCAACCCCGAGGGGACCCAGAGAGG
GCCTATTTCCCATGATTCCTTCATATTTGCATATACGATACAAGGCTGTTAGAGAGATAATTAGAATTAA
TTTGACTGTAAACACAAAGATATTAGTACAAAATACGTGACGTAGAAAGTAATAATTTCTTGGGTAGTTT
GCAGTTTTAAAATTATGTTTTAAAATGGACTATCATATGCTTACCGTAACTTGAAAGTATTTCGATTTCT
TGGCTTTATATATCTTGTGGAAAGGACGAAACACCGCTTGATACAGGTTTAATTCGGTTTTAGAGCTAGA
AATAGCAAGTTAAAATAAGGCTAGTCCGTTATCAACTTGAAAAAGTGGCACCGAGTCGGTGCTTTTTTAA
GCTTGGCGTAACTAGATCTTGAGACAAATGGCAGTATTCATCCACAATTTTAAAAGAAAAGGGGGGATTG
GGGGGTACAGTGCAGGGGAAAGAATAGTAGACATAATAGCAACAGACATACAAACTAAAGAATTACAAAA
ACAAATTACAAAAATTCAAAATTTTCGGGTTTATTACAGGGACAGCAGAGATCCACTTTGGCGCCGGCTC
GAGGGGG
Features (pLannotate 1.2.2; 29 found; start..end, strand, type, name):
     14..80      +  CDS            small t antigen (fragment): SV40 (simian virus 40) small t antigen
    106..317     +  promoter       EF-1α core promoter: core promoter for human elongation factor EF-1α
    318..1256    +  intron         EF-1α intron A: intron upstream of the start codon of human EF-1α
   1278..1877    +  CDS            PuroR (fragment): puromycin N-acetyltransferase; pac from Streptomyces; confers resistance to puromycin
   1893..2481    +  misc_feature   WPRE: woodchuck hepatitis virus posttranscriptional regulatory element
   2532..2551    +  misc_feature   cPPT/CTS (fragment): central polypurine tract and central termination sequence of HIV-1
   2553..2786    +  LTR            3' LTR (ΔU3): self-inactivating 3' long terminal repeat (LTR) from HIV-1
   2864..2985    +  polyA_signal   SV40 poly(A) signal: SV40 polyadenylation signal
   3025..3160    +  rep_origin     SV40 ori: SV40 origin of replication
   3181..3199    -  promoter       T7 promoter: promoter for bacteriophage T7 RNA polymerase
   3207..3362    +  CDS            lacZα (fragment): LacZα fragment of β-galactosidase; lacZ fragment
   3367..3795    +  rep_origin     f1 ori (sequence partly withheld): f1 bacteriophage origin of replication; arrow indicates direction of (+) strand synthesis
   3848..3952    +  promoter       AmpR promoter: bla
   3953..4813    +  CDS            AmpR: β-lactamase; bla; confers resistance to ampicillin, carbenicillin, and related antibiotics
   4984..5572    +  rep_origin     ori: high-copy-number ColE1/pMB1/pBR322/pUC origin of replication
   5755..5847    +  CDS            lacI (fragment): lac repressor; lacI; The lac repressor binds to the lac operator to inhibit transcription in E. coli. This inhibition can be relieved by adding lactose or isopropyl-β-D-thiogalactopyranoside (IPTG).
   5860..5881    +  protein_bind   CAP binding site: CAP binding activates transcription in the presence of cAMP. E. coli catabolite activator protein
   5896..5926    +  promoter       lac promoter: promoter for the E. coli lac operon
   5934..5950    +  protein_bind   lac operator: The lac repressor binds to the lac operator to inhibit transcription in E. coli. This inhibition can be relieved by adding lactose or isopropyl-β-D-thiogalactopyranoside (IPTG). lac repressor encoded by lacI
   5995..6013    +  promoter       T3 promoter: promoter for bacteriophage T3 RNA polymerase
   6041..6267    +  promoter       RSV promoter: Rous sarcoma virus enhancer/promoter
   6268..6448    +  LTR            5' LTR (truncated): truncated 5' long terminal repeat (LTR) from HIV-1
   6495..6620    +  misc_feature   HIV-1 Ψ: packaging signal of human immunodeficiency virus type 1
   6604..6967    +  CDS            HIV-1 gag (fragment): gag protein from human immunodeficiency virus 1; gag
   7113..7346    +  misc_feature   RRE: The Rev response element (RRE) of HIV-1 allows for Rev-dependent mRNA export from the nucleus to the cytoplasm.
   7723..7749    +  CDS            Rev (fragment): human immunodeficiency virus 1 (HIV-1) Rev protein; rev; enhances nuclear export of unspliced and incompletely spliced viral mRNAs
   7753..7993    +  promoter       U6 promoter: RNA polymerase III promoter for human U6 snRNA
   8023..8098    +  misc_RNA       gRNA scaffold: guide RNA scaffold for the Streptococcus pyogenes CRISPR/Cas9 system
   8154..8271    +  misc_feature   cPPT/CTS: central polypurine tract and central termination sequence of HIV-1
