[The description below was written by a language model from this plasmid's Addgene catalogue record and pLannotate feature annotations shown in this document.]
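Description:
CD2 gRNA (BRDN0001146027) is a third-generation lentiviral guide RNA plasmid built on the lentiGuide-Puro backbone and designed to target human CD2 (also known as LFA-2, SRBC or T11) for CRISPR-Cas9 editing. It is maintained in E. coli as a high-copy plasmid through a ColE1/pUC-type origin with ampicillin selection from the β-lactamase gene. The backbone also carries an f1 origin, an SV40 origin and poly(A) signal, and remnants of a lac/T7/T3 cloning region.

The lentiviral transfer cassette begins with an RSV promoter fused to a truncated HIV-1 5' LTR, which makes genomic RNA production Tat-independent. This is followed by the Ψ packaging signal with a partial gag sequence, the Rev response element for Rev-dependent nuclear export, and a cPPT/CTS element that aids nuclear import of the provirus. The cassette ends in a ΔU3 self-inactivating 3' LTR.

Within this frame, a human U6 RNA polymerase III promoter drives the CD2-specific spacer joined to the Streptococcus pyogenes guide RNA scaffold. A separate EF-1α core promoter with its intron A expresses puromycin N-acetyltransferase, allowing selection of transduced mammalian cells. A downstream WPRE enhances transcript expression.

The plasmid does not encode Cas9, so it is meant to be used with a separate Cas9 lentivirus such as lentiCas9-Blast or in cells that already express the nuclease. The guide was designed against the CD2 reference transcript. The depositor comments link it to a human kinome gRNA library, and the associated publication concerns optimised sgRNA design. Typical use is packaging into lentivirus for stable guide delivery and CD2 disruption in human cells.
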