Addgene plasmid #75826: CD2 gRNA (BRDN0001146027)
Purpose: 3rd generation lentiviral gRNA plasmid targeting human CD2
Depositing lab: John Doench & David Root. Depositing organization: Broad Institute. Publication: Optimized sgRNA design to maximize activity and minimize off-target effects of CRISPR-Cas9. Doench JG, Fusi N, Sullender M, Hegde M, Vaimberg EW, Donovan KF, Smith I, Tothova Z, Wilen C, Orchard R, Virgin HW, Listgarten J, Root DE. Nat Biotechnol. 2016 Jan 18. doi: 10.1038/nbt.3437. PubMed 26780180.
Backbone
  Vector backbone: lentiGuide-Puro
  Backbone manufacturer: Zhang Lab (Addgene plasmid # 52963)
  Vector type: Mammalian Expression, Lentiviral, CRISPR
  Selectable markers: Puromycin
Growth in bacteria
  Bacterial resistance: Ampicillin, 100 μg/mL
  Growth temperature: 37°C
  Growth strain: DH5alpha
  Copy number: High Copy
Gene/Insert
  Gene/Insert name: CD2 (alt names: CD2; NM_001767.3)
  gRNA/shRNA sequence: CTTGATACAGGTTTAATTCG
  Species: H. sapiens (human)
  Entrez Gene: CD2 (a.k.a. LFA-2, SRBC, T11)
  Promoter: hU6
  Cloning method: Unknown
  Sequencing primers: 5′ U6-F; 3′ pS2-R
Terms and licenses: Academic/Nonprofit Terms; Industry Terms: Not Available to Industry
Depositor comments: The gRNA was designed to target the following Genbank reference sequence(s): NM_001767.3. Note that this plasmid does NOT contain Cas9. It should be used in conjunction with lentiCas9-Blast (Addgene #52962) or otherwise with cell lines already expressing Cas9. Browse the full kinome gRNA library at http://www.addgene.org/pooled-library/broadgpp-human-kinome/ or visit http://www.broadinstitute.org/rnai/public/ for detailed protocols and information.
How to cite: CD2 gRNA (BRDN0001146027) was a gift from John Doench & David Root (Addgene plasmid # 75826 ; http://n2t.net/addgene:75826 ; RRID:Addgene_75826)
