>Addgene plasmid #75826 | CD2 gRNA (BRDN0001146027) | depositor partial sequence | sequence record 143286 | Target Sequence
CTTGATACAGGTTTAATTCG
