>Addgene plasmid #75826 | CD2 gRNA (BRDN0001146027) | addgene partial sequence | sequence record 184641 | hU6-F
CGTGACGTAGAAAGTAATAATTTCTTGGGTAGTTTGCAGTTTTAAAATTATGTTTTAAAATGGACTATCA
TATGCTTACCGTAACTTGAAAGTATTTCGATTTCTTGGCTTTATATATCTTGTGGAAAGGACGAAACACC
GCTTGATACAGGTTTAATTCGGTTTTAGAGCTAGAAATAGCAAGTTAAAATAAGGCTAGTCCGTTATCAA
CTTGAAAAAGTGGCACCGAGTCGGTGCTTTTTTAAGCTTGGCGTAACTAGATCTTGAGACAAATGGCAGT
ATTCATCCACAATTTTAAAAGAAAAGGGGGGATTGGGGGGTACAGTGCAGGGGAAAGAATAGTAGACATA
ATAGCAACAGACATACAAACTAAAGAATTACAAAAACAAATTACAAAAATTCAAAATTTTCGGGTTTATT
ACAGGGACAGCAGAGATCCACTTTGGCGCCGGCTCGAGGGGGCCCGGGTGCAAAGATGGATAAAGTTTTA
AACAGAGAGGAATCTTTGCAGCTAATGGACCTTCTAGGTCTTGAAAGGAGTGGGAATTGGCTCCGGTGCC
CGTCAGTGGG
